Addgene plasmid #163427: Nup54-mEGFP494(1)
Purpose: Mammalian expression of Nup54 with a mEGFP (missing the first 5 amino acids) at amino acid position 494 with a rigid alpha helix of 6 amino acids at the carboxyl end of the mEGFP
Depositing lab: Sanford Simon. Depositing organization: Rockefeller University.
Backbone
  Vector backbone: Unspecified
  Vector type: Mammalian Expression
Growth in bacteria
  Bacterial resistance: Kanamycin, 50 μg/mL
  Growth temperature: 37°C
  Growth strain: DH5alpha
  Copy number: High Copy
Gene/Insert
  Gene/Insert name: Nup54
  Species: H. sapiens (human)
  Entrez Gene: NUP54
  Promoter: CMV
  Tag / fusion protein: mEGFP (C terminal on insert)
  Cloning method: Gibson Cloning
Terms and licenses: Academic/Nonprofit Terms; Industry Terms: Not Available to Industry
How to cite: Nup54-mEGFP494(1) was a gift from Sanford Simon (Addgene plasmid # 163427 ; http://n2t.net/addgene:163427 ; RRID:Addgene_163427)
