[The description below was written by a language model from this plasmid's Addgene catalogue record, the feature table of its GenBank file and pLannotate feature annotations shown in this document.]
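Description:
Nup54-mEGFP494(1) is a 6.3 kb mammalian expression plasmid encoding the nuclear pore protein Nup54 with a monomeric EGFP inserted within its coding sequence. The backbone is recorded as unspecified. Its annotated features are a CMV enhancer/promoter, a multiple cloning site, an SV40 polyadenylation signal, an f1 origin, and an SV40-promoter-driven NeoR/KanR cassette with an HSV TK poly(A) signal. It also has a high-copy ColE1/pUC-type origin for propagation in E. coli. The Tn5 aminoglycoside phosphotransferase gene has a bacterial promoter upstream as well as the SV40 promoter. It therefore gives kanamycin resistance in bacteria and could allow G418 selection in mammalian cells.

The payload is a single CMV-driven open reading frame. Nup54 sequence, with eight annotated FG repeat motifs in its N-terminal portion and an alpha-helical region further along, runs up to amino acid position 494. An mEGFP lacking its first five residues is placed there, and a short stretch of annotated Nup54 sequence follows it, so the tag is internal near the C-terminus rather than strictly terminal. The catalogue purpose describes a rigid six-residue alpha-helical linker at the carboxyl end of mEGFP. The depositor's feature table instead places the "RigidLink6" element immediately upstream of the mEGFP coding region, so the two sources differ on its position. The catalogue lists the insert as human, whereas automated annotation matched the coding sequence best to rat Nup54.

Joining the fluorophore to a structured helical part of the nucleoporin through a rigid linker would be expected to restrict the fluorophore's rotational freedom, though the record does not state this aim. The stated purpose is mammalian expression of this rigidly tagged Nup54, and the insert was assembled by Gibson cloning.
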