LOCUS       Nup54-mEGFP494(1) 6309 bp ds-DNA linear 03-NOV-2020
DEFINITION  .
FEATURES             Location/Qualifiers
     promoter        3974..4170
                     /label="SV40 early promoter"
                     /ApEinfo_revcolor=#84b0dc
                     /ApEinfo_fwdcolor=#84b0dc
     rep_origin      5531..6213
                     /label="ColE1 origin"
                     /ApEinfo_revcolor=#9eafd2
                     /ApEinfo_fwdcolor=#9eafd2
     misc_feature    761..766
                     /label="FG3"
                     /ApEinfo_revcolor=#b1ff67
                     /ApEinfo_fwdcolor=#b1ff67
     CDS             4208..4999
                     /label="Kan/neoR"
                     /ApEinfo_revcolor=#ffef86
                     /ApEinfo_fwdcolor=#ffef86
     misc_feature    752..757
                     /label="FG2"
                     /ApEinfo_revcolor=#f8d3a9
                     /ApEinfo_fwdcolor=#f8d3a9
     promoter        3854..4170
                     /label="SV40 promoter"
                     /ApEinfo_revcolor=#84b0dc
                     /ApEinfo_fwdcolor=#84b0dc
     misc_feature    692..697
                     /label="FG1"
                     /ApEinfo_revcolor=#c7b0e3
                     /ApEinfo_fwdcolor=#c7b0e3
     rep_origin      complement(3357..3663)
                     /label="F1 ori"
                     /ApEinfo_revcolor=#9eafd2
                     /ApEinfo_fwdcolor=#9eafd2
     gene            680..2929
                     /label="Nup54"
                     /ApEinfo_revcolor=#84b0dc
                     /ApEinfo_fwdcolor=#84b0dc
     PCR_primer      complement(2945..2963)
                     /label=""
                     /ApEinfo_revcolor=#c6c9d1
                     /ApEinfo_fwdcolor=#c6c9d1
     PCR_primer      680..699
                     /label="C0070"
                     /ApEinfo_revcolor=#d59687
                     /ApEinfo_fwdcolor=#d59687
     gene            2180..2881
                     /label="mEGFP"
                     /ApEinfo_revcolor=#b1ff67
                     /ApEinfo_fwdcolor=#b1ff67
     PCR_primer      complement(857..882)
                     /label=""
                     /ApEinfo_revcolor=#b7e6d7
                     /ApEinfo_fwdcolor=#b7e6d7
     PCR_primer      complement(680..699)
                     /label=""
                     /ApEinfo_revcolor=#9eafd2
                     /ApEinfo_fwdcolor=#9eafd2
     misc_feature    2180..2881
                     /label="a-helical region"
                     /ApEinfo_revcolor=#85dae9
                     /ApEinfo_fwdcolor=#85dae9
     misc_feature    672..679
                     /label=""
                     /ApEinfo_revcolor=#d6b295
                     /ApEinfo_fwdcolor=#d6b295
     misc_feature    2162..2179
                     /label="RigidLink6"
                     /ApEinfo_revcolor=#d59687
                     /ApEinfo_fwdcolor=#d59687
     PCR_primer      526..551
                     /label="GGGCGGTAGGCGTGTACGGTGGGAGG"
                     /ApEinfo_revcolor=#75c6a9
                     /ApEinfo_fwdcolor=#75c6a9
     misc_feature    2144..2929
                     /label="Structured region"
                     /ApEinfo_revcolor=#faac61
                     /ApEinfo_fwdcolor=#faac61
     PCR_primer      512..536
                     /label="CCATTGACGCAAATGGGCGGTAGGC"
                     /ApEinfo_revcolor=#f8d3a9
                     /ApEinfo_fwdcolor=#f8d3a9
     misc_feature    2018..2023
                     /label="FG8"
                     /ApEinfo_revcolor=#f8d3a9
                     /ApEinfo_fwdcolor=#f8d3a9
     promoter        365..568
                     /label="CMV promoter"
                     /ApEinfo_revcolor=#9eafd2
                     /ApEinfo_fwdcolor=#9eafd2
     misc_feature    1715..2161
                     /label="a-helical region"
                     /ApEinfo_revcolor=#ffef86
                     /ApEinfo_fwdcolor=#ffef86
     promoter        61..364
                     /label="CMV enhancer"
                     /ApEinfo_revcolor=#c7b0e3
                     /ApEinfo_fwdcolor=#c7b0e3
     misc_feature    938..943
                     /label="FG7"
                     /ApEinfo_revcolor=#d6b295
                     /ApEinfo_fwdcolor=#d6b295
     misc_feature    878..883
                     /label="FG6"
                     /ApEinfo_revcolor=#85dae9
                     /ApEinfo_fwdcolor=#85dae9
     misc_feature    866..871
                     /label="FG5"
                     /ApEinfo_revcolor=#faac61
                     /ApEinfo_fwdcolor=#faac61
     misc_feature    860..865
                     /label="FG4"
                     /ApEinfo_revcolor=#d59687
                     /ApEinfo_fwdcolor=#d59687
     primer          1907..1926
                     /label="FG8_seqprime"
                     /note="sequence: gaagaacagttgcgggttca"
                     /ApEinfo_revcolor=#84b0dc
                     /ApEinfo_fwdcolor=#84b0dc
     primer          complement(3047..3063)
                     /label="EGFP-C-REV"
                     /note="sequence: gttcagggggaggtgtg"
                     /ApEinfo_revcolor=#75c6a9
                     /ApEinfo_fwdcolor=#75c6a9
     primer          519..539
                     /label="CMV-FWD"
                     /note="sequence: CGCAAATGGGCGGTAGGCGTG"
                     /ApEinfo_revcolor=#c6c9d1
                     /ApEinfo_fwdcolor=#c6c9d1
     primer          complement(2997..3016)
                     /label="pFastBacR"
                     /note="sequence: caaatgtggtatggctgatt"
                     /ApEinfo_revcolor=#d6b295
                     /ApEinfo_fwdcolor=#d6b295
ORIGIN
        1 tagttattaa tagtaatcaa ttacggggtc attagttcat agcccatata tggagttccg
       61 cgttacataa cttacggtaa atggcccgcc tggctgaccg cccaacgacc cccgcccatt
      121 gacgtcaata atgacgtatg ttcccatagt aacgccaata gggactttcc attgacgtca
      181 atgggtggag tatttacggt aaactgccca cttggcagta catcaagtgt atcatatgcc
      241 aagtacgccc cctattgacg tcaatgacgg taaatggccc gcctggcatt atgcccagta
      301 catgacctta tgggactttc ctacttggca gtacatctac gtattagtca tcgctattac
      361 catggtgatg cggttttggc agtacatcaa tgggcgtgga tagcggtttg actcacgggg
      421 atttccaagt ctccacccca ttgacgtcaa tgggagtttg ttttggcacc aaaatcaacg
      481 ggactttcca aaatgtcgta acaactccgc cccattgacg caaatgggcg gtaggcgtgt
      541 acggtgggag gtctatataa gcagagctgg tttagtgaac cgtcagatcc gctagcgcta
      601 ccggactcag atctcgagct caagcttcga attctgcagt cgacggtacc gcgggcccgg
      661 gatccaccgg tcccgcgaca tggcattcaa ttttggggct ccttcgggca cttcgggcac
      721 ctctacagcc accgcggcac cggcgggcgg gtttggcgga tttggaacaa caactacaac
      781 tgcaggctct gcattcagct tttctgcccc aacaaacaca ggcagtacag gccttctcgg
      841 cggcactcag aacaaaggtt ttggctttgg cactggtttt ggcacatcga cgggtactgg
      901 cactggttta ggcactggct tgggaaccgg acttggattc ggaggattta acacccagca
      961 gcagcagcag cagcagcaga cttctttagg cggtctcttc agtcagcctg cacaggcccc
     1021 tgcgcagtcc aaccaactca tcaacactgc cagcgctctt tctgctccaa cgctattggg
     1081 ggatgagaga gatgccatct tggcaaagtg gaaccagttg caggccttct ggggaacagg
     1141 aaaaggatat ttcaataata acattcctcc agtggagttt acacaggaaa accccttttg
     1201 ccgatttaag gctgtcggtt acagttgtat gcccaataac aaagatgaag atggactagt
     1261 ggttctaatt ttcaacaaaa aagaaacaga tattagaagc caacaacagc agttggtaga
     1321 atcattgcat aaagttctgg gaggaaacca gaccctcact gtcaatgtgg agggcattaa
     1381 gacactgccc gacgatcaga cagaagttgt catttacatt gttgagcgct ctccaaatgg
     1441 cacctcgaga agagttccag cgacaacgct gtatgcccac tttgagcaag ccaacattaa
     1501 aacacagctt cagcagcttg gcgtgaccct ttctatgacc agaacagagc tgtctcctgc
     1561 tcagatcaag cagctcctac agaaccctcc tgctggtgtt gatcccatta tttgggaaca
     1621 ggccaaggtg gataacccgg attctgaaaa attaattcct gttccaatgg tgggtttcaa
     1681 agaattgctt cgaagactga aggttcaaga ccagatgact aagcagcacc agaccagatt
     1741 agatatcata tctgaagata ttagtgaact gcaaaagaat caaactacaa ctatggccaa
     1801 aatagcacaa tacaagagga aactgatgga tctctcacac agaaccttac aggtcctaat
     1861 caagcaggaa atccagagga agagtggcta tgccatccag gctgaggaag aacagttgcg
     1921 ggttcagcta gatacgattc aaggagagct gaatgcaccc actcagttca aaggtcgact
     1981 gaatgaactg atgtcccaga tcaggatgca gaatcatttt ggagctgtga aatctgaaga
     2041 aaagtattac atagatgcag acctattacg agagatcaag cagcatttga aacagcaaca
     2101 ggaaggcctt agccacctga ttagcatcat aaaagacgac ctggaagata tcaagctggt
     2161 aGCAGAAGCT GCTGCAAAGG AGGAGCTGTT CACCGGGGTG GTGCCCATCC TGGTCGAGCT
     2221 GGACGGCGAC GTAAACGGCC ACAAGTTCAG CGTGTCCGGC GAGGGCGAGG GCGATGCCAC
     2281 CTACGGCAAG CTGACCCTGA AGTTCATCTG CACCACCGGC AAGCTGCCCG TGCCCTGGCC
     2341 CACCCTCGTG ACCACCCTGA CCTACGGCGT GCAGTGCTTC AGCCGCTACC CCGACCACAT
     2401 GAAGCAGCAC GACTTCTTCA AGTCCGCCAT GCCCGAAGGC TACGTCCAGG AGCGCACCAT
     2461 CTTCTTCAAG GACGACGGCA ACTACAAGAC CCGCGCCGAG GTGAAGTTCG AGGGCGACAC
     2521 CCTGGTGAAC CGCATCGAGC TGAAGGGCAT CGACTTCAAG GAGGACGGCA ACATCCTGGG
     2581 GCACAAGCTG GAGTACAACT ACAACAGCCA CAACGTCTAT ATCATGGCCG ACAAGCAGAA
     2641 GAACGGCATC AAGGTGAACT TCAAGATCCG CCACAACATC GAGGACGGCA GCGTGCAGCT
     2701 CGCCGACCAC TACCAGCAGA ACACCCCCAT CGGCGACGGC CCCGTGCTGC TGCCCGACAA
     2761 CCACTACCTG AGCACCCAGT CCAAGCTGAG CAAAGACCCC AACGAGAAGC GCGATCACAT
     2821 GGTCCTGCTG GAGTTCGTGA CCGCCGCCGG GATCACTCTC GGCATGGACG AGCTGTACAA
     2881 Ggagcatgga ctgaatgaga ccatccacag cagaggcggg gtctttagct gaccattgcg
     2941 ctgtccagag gttcataaag ctgtgtacaa gtaaagcggc cgcgactcta gatcataatc
     3001 agccatacca catttgtaga ggttttactt gctttaaaaa acctcccaca cctccccctg
     3061 aacctgaaac ataaaatgaa tgcaattgtt gttgttaact tgtttattgc agcttataat
     3121 ggttacaaat aaagcaatag catcacaaat ttcacaaata aagcattttt ttcactgcat
     3181 tctagttgtg gtttgtccaa actcatcaat gtatcttaag gcgtaaattg taagcgttaa
     3241 tattttgtta aaattcgcgt taaatttttg ttaaatcagc tcatttttta accaataggc
     3301 cgaaatcggc aaaatccctt ataaatcaaa agaatagacc gagatagggt nnnnnnnnnn
     3361 nnnnnnnnnn nnnnnnnnnn nnnnnnnaaa gaacgtggac tccaacgtca aaggnnnnnn
     3421 nnnnnnnnnn nnnnnnnnnn nnnnnnnnnn nnnnnnnnnn nnntnnnnnn nnnnnnnnnn
     3481 nnnnnnnnnn nnnnnnnnnn nnnnnnnnnn nnnnnnnnnn nnnnnnnnnn nnnnnnnnnn
     3541 nnnnnnnnnn nnnnngnnnn nnnnnnnnnn nnnnnnnnnn nnnnnnnnnn nnnnnnnnnn
     3601 nnnnnnnnnn nnnnnnnnnn nnnnnnnnnn nnnnnnnnnn nnnnnnnnnn nnnnnnnnnn
     3661 nnnnnnnnnn nnnnnnnnnn caggtggcac ttttcgggga aatgtgcgcg gaacccctat
     3721 ttgtttattt ttctaaatac attcaaatat gtatccgctc atgagacaat aaccctgata
     3781 aatgcttcaa taatattgaa aaaggaagag tcctgaggcg gaaagaacca gctgtggaat
     3841 gtgtgtcagt tagggtgtgg aaagtcccca ggctccccag caggcagaag tatgcaaagc
     3901 atgcatctca attagtcagc aaccaggtgt ggaaagtccc caggctcccc agcaggcaga
     3961 agtatgcaaa gcatgcatct caattagtca gcaaccatag tcccgcccct aactccgccc
     4021 atcccgcccc taactccgcc cagttccgcc cattctccgc cccatggctg actaattttt
     4081 tttatttatg cagaggccga ggccgcctcg gcctctgagc tattccagaa gtagtgagga
     4141 ggcttttttg gaggcctagg cttttgcaaa gatcgatcaa gagacaggat gaggatcgtt
     4201 tcgcatgatt gaacaagatg gattgcacgc aggttctccg gccgcttggg tggagaggct
     4261 attcggctat gactgggcac aacagacaat cggctgctct gatgccgccg tgttccggct
     4321 gtcagcgcag gggcgcccgg ttctttttgt caagaccgac ctgtccggtg ccctgaatga
     4381 actgcaagac gaggcagcgc ggctatcgtg gctggccacg acgggcgttc cttgcgcagc
     4441 tgtgctcgac gttgtcactg aagcgggaag ggactggctg ctattgggcg aagtgccggg
     4501 gcaggatctc ctgtcatctc accttgctcc tgccgagaaa gtatccatca tggctgatgc
     4561 aatgcggcgg ctgcatacgc ttgatccggc tacctgccca ttcgaccacc aagcgaaaca
     4621 tcgcatcgag cgagcacgta ctcggatgga agccggtctt gtcgatcagg atgatctgga
     4681 cgaagagcat caggggctcg cgccagccga actgttcgcc aggctcaagg cgagcatgcc
     4741 cgacggcgag gatctcgtcg tgacccatgg cgatgcctgc ttgccgaata tcatggtgga
     4801 aaatggccgc ttttctggat tcatcgactg tggccggctg ggtgtggcgg accgctatca
     4861 ggacatagcg ttggctaccc gtgatattgc tgaagagctt ggcggcgaat gggctgaccg
     4921 cttcctcgtg ctttacggta tcgccgctcc cgattcgcag cgcatcgcct tctatcgcct
     4981 tcttgacgag ttcttctgag cgggactctg gggttcgaaa tgaccgacca agcgacgccc
     5041 aacctgccat cacgagattt cgattccacc gccgccttct atgaaaggtt gggcttcgga
     5101 atcgttttcc gggacgccgg ctggatgatc ctccagcgcg gggatctcat gctggagttc
     5161 ttcgcccacc ctagggggag gctaactgaa acacggaagg agacaatacc ggaaggaacc
     5221 cgcgctatga cggcaataaa aagacagaat aaaacgcacg gtgttgggtc gtttgttcat
     5281 aaacgcgggg ttcggtccca gggctggcac tctgtcgata ccccaccgag accccattgg
     5341 ggccaatacg cccgcgtttc ttccttttcc ccaccccacc ccccaagttc gggtgaaggc
     5401 ccagggctcg cagccaacgt cggggcggca ggccctgcca tagcctcagg ttactcatat
     5461 atactttaga ttgatttaaa acttcatttt taatttaaaa ggatctaggt gaagatcctt
     5521 tttgataatc tcatgaccaa aatcccttaa cgtgagtttt cgttccactg agcgtcagac
     5581 cccgtagaaa agatcaaagg atcttcttga gatccttttt ttctgcgcgt aatctgctgc
     5641 ttgcaaacaa aaaaaccacc gctaccagcg gtggtttgtt tgccggatca agagctacca
     5701 actctttttc cgaaggtaac tggcttcagc agagcgcaga taccaaatac tgtccttcta
     5761 gtgtagccgt agttaggcca ccacttcaag aactctgtag caccgcctac atacctcgct
     5821 ctgctaatcc tgttaccagt ggctgctgcc agtggcgata agtcgtgtct taccgggttg
     5881 gactcaagac gatagttacc ggataaggcg cagcggtcgg gctgaacggg gggttcgtgc
     5941 acacagccca gcttggagcg aacgacctac accgaactga gatacctaca gcgtgagcta
     6001 tgagaaagcg ccacgcttcc cgaagggaga aaggcggaca ggtatccggt aagcggcagg
     6061 gtcggaacag gagagcgcac gagggagctt ccagggggaa acgcctggta tctttatagt
     6121 cctgtcgggt ttcgccacct ctgacttgag cgtcgatttt tgtgatgctc gtcagggggg
     6181 cggagcctat ggaaaaacgc cagcaacgcg gcctttttac ggttcctggc cttttgctgg
     6241 ccttttgctc acatgttctt tcctgcgtta tcccctgatt ctgtggataa ccgtattacc
     6301 gccatgcat
//
