Features (pLannotate 1.2.2; 15 found; start..end, strand, type, name):
     70..373     +  enhancer       CMV enhancer: human cytomegalovirus immediate early enhancer
    374..577     +  promoter       CMV promoter: human cytomegalovirus (CMV) immediate early promoter
    600..680     +  misc_feature   MCS: multiple cloning site
    689..2170    +  CDS            Nup54: NUP54_RAT - Experimental evidence at protein level: Swiss-Prot protein existence level 1. Component of the nuclear pore complex, a complex required for the trafficking across the nuclear membrane. From Rattus norvegicus (Rat).
   2177..2890    +  CDS            sg12: sg12 is a basic (constitutively fluorescent) long stokes shift fluorescent protein published in 1997, derived from Aequorea victoria.
   3000..3083    +  CDS            large T antigen (fragment): large T antigen from SV40 (simian virus 40)
   3106..3227    +  polyA_signal   SV40 poly(A) signal: SV40 polyadenylation signal
   3234..3689    -  rep_origin     f1 ori (sequence partly withheld): f1 bacteriophage origin of replication; arrow indicates direction of (+) strand synthesis
   3716..3820    +  promoter       AmpR promoter: bla
   3822..4179    +  promoter       SV40 promoter: SV40 enhancer and early promoter
   4214..5008    +  CDS            NeoR/KanR: aminoglycoside phosphotransferase from Tn5; aph(3')-II (or nptII); confers resistance to neomycin, kanamycin, and G418 (Geneticin®)
   5029..5181    +  CDS            ble (fragment): BLE_KLEPN - Experimental evidence at protein level: Swiss-Prot protein existence level 1. Binding protein with a strong affinity to the bleomycin family of antibiotics. Binds to CL990; an antimitotic-antibiotic compound. From Klebsiella pneumoniae.
   5240..5287    +  polyA_signal   HSV TK poly(A) signal: herpes simplex virus thymidine kinase polyadenylation signal (Cole and Stacy, 1985)
   5378..5394    -  polyA_signal   bGH poly(A) signal (fragment): bovine growth hormone polyadenylation signal
   5616..6204    +  rep_origin     ori: high-copy-number ColE1/pMB1/pBR322/pUC origin of replication
>Addgene plasmid #163427 | Nup54-mEGFP494(1) | addgene full sequence | sequence record 321664 | Addgene NGS Result
GCCATGCATTAGTTATTAATAGTAATCAATTACGGGGTCATTAGTTCATAGCCCATATATGGAGTTCCGC
GTTACATAACTTACGGTAAATGGCCCGCCTGGCTGACCGCCCAACGACCCCCGCCCATTGACGTCAATAA
TGACGTATGTTCCCATAGTAACGCCAATAGGGACTTTCCATTGACGTCAATGGGTGGAGTATTTACGGTA
AACTGCCCACTTGGCAGTACATCAAGTGTATCATATGCCAAGTACGCCCCCTATTGACGTCAATGACGGT
AAATGGCCCGCCTGGCATTATGCCCAGTACATGACCTTATGGGACTTTCCTACTTGGCAGTACATCTACG
TATTAGTCATCGCTATTACCATGGTGATGCGGTTTTGGCAGTACATCAATGGGCGTGGATAGCGGTTTGA
CTCACGGGGATTTCCAAGTCTCCACCCCATTGACGTCAATGGGAGTTTGTTTTGGCACCAAAATCAACGG
GACTTTCCAAAATGTCGTAACAACTCCGCCCCATTGACGCAAATGGGCGGTAGGCGTGTACGGTGGGAGG
TCTATATAAGCAGAGCTGGTTTAGTGAACCGTCAGATCCGCTAGCGCTACCGGACTCAGATCTCGAGCTC
AAGCTTCGAATTCTGCAGTCGACGGTACCGCGGGCCCGGGATCCACCGGTCCCGCGACATGGCATTCAAT
TTTGGGGCTCCTTCGGGCACTTCGGGCACCTCTACAGCCACCGCGGCACCGGCGGGCGGGTTTGGCGGAT
TTGGAACAACAACTACAACTGCAGGCTCTGCATTCAGCTTTTCTGCCCCAACAAACACAGGCAGTACAGG
CCTTCTCGGCGGCACTCAGAACAAAGGTTTTGGCTTTGGCACTGGTTTTGGCACATCGACGGGTACTGGC
ACTGGTTTAGGCACTGGCTTGGGAACCGGACTTGGATTCGGAGGATTTAACACCCAGCAGCAGCAGCAGC
AGCAGCAGACTTCTTTAGGCGGTCTCTTCAGTCAGCCTGCACAGGCCCCTGCGCAGTCCAACCAACTCAT
CAACACTGCCAGCGCTCTTTCTGCTCCAACGCTATTGGGGGATGAGAGAGATGCCATCTTGGCAAAGTGG
AACCAGTTGCAGGCCTTCTGGGGAACAGGAAAAGGATATTTCAATAATAACATTCCTCCAGTGGAGTTTA
CACAGGAAAACCCCTTTTGCCGATTTAAGGCTGTCGGTTACAGTTGTATGCCCAATAACAAAGATGAAGA
TGGACTAGTGGTTCTAATTTTCAACAAAAAAGAAACAGATATTAGAAGCCAACAACAGCAGTTGGTAGAA
TCATTGCATAAAGTTCTGGGAGGAAACCAGACCCTCACTGTCAATGTGGAGGGCATTAAGACACTGCCCG
ACGATCAGACAGAAGTTGTCATTTACATTGTTGAGCGCTCTCCAAATGGCACCTCGAGAAGAGTTCCAGC
GACAACGCTGTATGCCCACTTTGAGCAAGCCAACATTAAAACACAGCTTCAGCAGCTTGGCGTGACCCTT
TCTATGACCAGAACAGAGCTGTCTCCTGCTCAGATCAAGCAGCTCCTACAGAACCCTCCTGCTGGTGTTG
ATCCCATTATTTGGGAACAGGCCAAGGTGGATAACCCGGATTCTGAAAAATTAATTCCTGTTCCAATGGT
GGGTTTCAAAGAATTGCTTCGAAGACTGAAGGTTCAAGACCAGATGACTAAGCAGCACCAGACCAGATTA
GATATCATATCTGAAGATATTAGTGAACTGCAAAAGAATCAAACTACAACTATGGCCAAAATAGCACAAT
ACAAGAGGAAACTGATGGATCTCTCACACAGAACCTTACAGGTCCTAATCAAGCAGGAAATCCAGAGGAA
GAGTGGCTATGCCATCCAGGCTGAGGAAGAACAGTTGCGGGTTCAGCTAGATACGATTCAAGGAGAGCTG
AATGCACCCACTCAGTTCAAAGGTCGACTGAATGAACTGATGTCCCAGATCAGGATGCAGAATCATTTTG
GAGCTGTGAAATCTGAAGAAAAGTATTACATAGATGCAGACCTATTACGAGAGATCAAGCAGCATTTGAA
ACAGCAACAGGAAGGCCTTAGCCACCTGATTAGCATCATAAAAGACGACCTGGAAGATATCAAGCTGGTA
GCAGAAGCTGCTGCAAAGGAGGAGCTGTTCACCGGGGTGGTGCCCATCCTGGTCGAGCTGGACGGCGACG
TAAACGGCCACAAGTTCAGCGTGTCCGGCGAGGGCGAGGGCGATGCCACCTACGGCAAGCTGACCCTGAA
GTTCATCTGCACCACCGGCAAGCTGCCCGTGCCCTGGCCCACCCTCGTGACCACCCTGACCTACGGCGTG
CAGTGCTTCAGCCGCTACCCCGACCACATGAAGCAGCACGACTTCTTCAAGTCCGCCATGCCCGAAGGCT
ACGTCCAGGAGCGCACCATCTTCTTCAAGGACGACGGCAACTACAAGACCCGCGCCGAGGTGAAGTTCGA
GGGCGACACCCTGGTGAACCGCATCGAGCTGAAGGGCATCGACTTCAAGGAGGACGGCAACATCCTGGGG
CACAAGCTGGAGTACAACTACAACAGCCACAACGTCTATATCATGGCCGACAAGCAGAAGAACGGCATCA
AGGTGAACTTCAAGATCCGCCACAACATCGAGGACGGCAGCGTGCAGCTCGCCGACCACTACCAGCAGAA
CACCCCCATCGGCGACGGCCCCGTGCTGCTGCCCGACAACCACTACCTGAGCACCCAGTCCAAGCTGAGC
AAAGACCCCAACGAGAAGCGCGATCACATGGTCCTGCTGGAGTTCGTGACCGCCGCCGGGATCACTCTCG
GCATGGACGAGCTGTACAAGGAGCATGGACTGAATGAGACCATCCACAGCAGAGGCGGGGTCTTTAGCTG
ACCATTGCGCTGTCCAGAGGTTCATAAAGCTGTGTACAAGTAAAGCGGCCGCGACTCTAGATCATAATCA
GCCATACCACATTTGTAGAGGTTTTACTTGCTTTAAAAAACCTCCCACACCTCCCCCTGAACCTGAAACA
TAAAATGAATGCAATTGTTGTTGTTAACTTGTTTATTGCAGCTTATAATGGTTACAAATAAAGCAATAGC
ATCACAAATTTCACAAATAAAGCATTTTTTTCACTGCATTCTAGTTGTGGTTTGTCCAAACTCATCAATG
TATCTTAAGGCGTAAATTGTAAGCGTTAATATTTTGTTAAAATTCGCGTTAAATTTTTGTTAAATCAGCT
CATTTTTTAACCAATAGGCCGAAATCGGCAAAATCCCTTATAAATCAAAAGAATAGACCGAGATAGGGT
[37 nt withheld, positions 3360-3396]
AAAGAACGTGGACTCCAACGTCAAAGG
[49 nt withheld, positions 3424-3472]
T
[86 nt withheld, positions 3474-3559]
TCGGCG
[124 nt withheld, positions 3566-3689]
CAGGTGGCACTTTTCGGGGAAATGTGCGCGGAACCCCTATTTGTTTATTTTTCTAAATACATTCAAATAT
GTATCCGCTCATGAGACAATAACCCTGATAAATGCTTCAATAATATTGAAAAAGGAAGAGTCCTGAGGCG
GAAAGAACCAGCTGTGGAATGTGTGTCAGTTAGGGTGTGGAAAGTCCCCAGGCTCCCCAGCAGGCAGAAG
TATGCAAAGCATGCATCTCAATTAGTCAGCAACCAGGTGTGGAAAGTCCCCAGGCTCCCCAGCAGGCAGA
AGTATGCAAAGCATGCATCTCAATTAGTCAGCAACCATAGTCCCGCCCCTAACTCCGCCCATCCCGCCCC
TAACTCCGCCCAGTTCCGCCCATTCTCCGCCCCATGGCTGACTAATTTTTTTTATTTATGCAGAGGCCGA
GGCCGCCTCGGCCTCTGAGCTATTCCAGAAGTAGTGAGGAGGCTTTTTTGGAGGCCTAGGCTTTTGCAAA
GATCGATCAAGAGACAGGATGAGGATCGTTTCGCATGATTGAACAAGATGGATTGCACGCAGGTTCTCCG
GCCGCTTGGGTGGAGAGGCTATTCGGCTATGACTGGGCACAACAGACAATCGGCTGCTCTGATGCCGCCG
TGTTCCGGCTGTCAGCGCAGGGGCGCCCGGTTCTTTTTGTCAAGACCGACCTGTCCGGTGCCCTGAATGA
ACTGCAAGACGAGGCAGCGCGGCTATCGTGGCTGGCCACGACGGGCGTTCCTTGCGCAGCTGTGCTCGAC
GTTGTCACTGAAGCGGGAAGGGACTGGCTGCTATTGGGCGAAGTGCCGGGGCAGGATCTCCTGTCATCTC
ACCTTGCTCCTGCCGAGAAAGTATCCATCATGGCTGATGCAATGCGGCGGCTGCATACGCTTGATCCGGC
TACCTGCCCATTCGACCACCAAGCGAAACATCGCATCGAGCGAGCACGTACTCGGATGGAAGCCGGTCTT
GTCGATCAGGATGATCTGGACGAAGAGCATCAGGGGCTCGCGCCAGCCGAACTGTTCGCCAGGCTCAAGG
CGAGCATGCCCGACGGCGAGGATCTCGTCGTGACCCATGGCGATGCCTGCTTGCCGAATATCATGGTGGA
AAATGGCCGCTTTTCTGGATTCATCGACTGTGGCCGGCTGGGTGTGGCGGACCGCTATCAGGACATAGCG
TTGGCTACCCGTGATATTGCTGAAGAGCTTGGCGGCGAATGGGCTGACCGCTTCCTCGTGCTTTACGGTA
TCGCCGCTCCCGATTCGCAGCGCATCGCCTTCTATCGCCTTCTTGACGAGTTCTTCTGAGCGGGACTCTG
GGGTTCGAAATGACCGACCAAGCGACGCCCAACCTGCCATCACGAGATTTCGATTCCACCGCCGCCTTCT
ATGAAAGGTTGGGCTTCGGAATCGTTTTCCGGGACGCCGGCTGGATGATCCTCCAGCGCGGGGATCTCAT
GCTGGAGTTCTTCGCCCACCCTAGGGGGAGGCTAACTGAAACACGGAAGGAGACAATACCGGAAGGAACC
CGCGCTATGACGGCAATAAAAAGACAGAATAAAACGCACGGTGTTGGGTCGTTTGTTCATAAACGCGGGG
TTCGGTCCCAGGGCTGGCACTCTGTCGATACCCCACCGAGACCCCATTGGGGCCAATACGCCCGCGTTTC
TTCCTTTTCCCCACCCCACCCCCCAAGTTCGGGTGAAGGCCCAGGGCTCGCAGCCAACGTCGGGGCGGCA
GGCCCTGCCATAGCCTCAGGTTACTCATATATACTTTAGATTGATTTAAAACTTCATTTTTAATTTAAAA
GGATCTAGGTGAAGATCCTTTTTGATAATCTCATGACCAAAATCCCTTAACGTGAGTTTTCGTTCCACTG
AGCGTCAGACCCCGTAGAAAAGATCAAAGGATCTTCTTGAGATCCTTTTTTTCTGCGCGTAATCTGCTGC
TTGCAAACAAAAAAACCACCGCTACCAGCGGTGGTTTGTTTGCCGGATCAAGAGCTACCAACTCTTTTTC
CGAAGGTAACTGGCTTCAGCAGAGCGCAGATACCAAATACTGTTCTTCTAGTGTAGCCGTAGTTAGGCCA
CCACTTCAAGAACTCTGTAGCACCGCCTACATACCTCGCTCTGCTAATCCTGTTACCAGTGGCTGCTGCC
AGTGGCGATAAGTCGTGTCTTACCGGGTTGGACTCAAGACGATAGTTACCGGATAAGGCGCAGCGGTCGG
GCTGAACGGGGGGTTCGTGCACACAGCCCAGCTTGGAGCGAACGACCTACACCGAACTGAGATACCTACA
GCGTGAGCTATGAGAAAGCGCCACGCTTCCCGAAGGGAGAAAGGCGGACAGGTATCCGGTAAGCGGCAGG
GTCGGAACAGGAGAGCGCACGAGGGAGCTTCCAGGGGGAAACGCCTGGTATCTTTATAGTCCTGTCGGGT
TTCGCCACCTCTGACTTGAGCGTCGATTTTTGTGATGCTCGTCAGGGGGGCGGAGCCTATGGAAAAACGC
CAGCAACGCGGCCTTTTTACGGTTCCTGGCCTTTTGCTGGCCTTTTGCTCACATGTTCTTTCCTGCGTTA
TCCCCTGATTCTGTGGATAACCGTATTACC
